>Addgene plasmid #237216 | pMG008_mCherry_P2A | addgene full sequence | sequence record 473906 | Addgene NGS Result
CTAAATTGTAAGCGTTAATATTTTGTTAAAATTCGCGTTAAATTTTTGTTAAATCAGCTCATTTTTTAAC
CAATAGGCCGAAATCGGCAAAATCCCTTATAAATCAAAAGAATAGACCGAGATAGGGTTGAGTGGCCGCT
ACAGGGCGCTCCCATTCGCCATTCAGGCTGCGCAACTGTTGGGAAGGGCGTTTCGGTGCGGGCCTCTTCG
CTATTACGCCAGCTGGCGAAAGGGGGATGTGCTGCAAGGCGATTAAGTTGGGTAACGCCAGGGTTTTCCC
AGTCACGACGTTGTAAAACGACGGCCAGTGAGCGCGACGTAATACGACTCACTATAGGGCGAATTGGCGG
AAGGCCGTCAAGGCCGCATAAAAAATGGTGAGTTCATTAAGACCACCAAAGAAAAAGAGAAAGGTTTGTC
CAGGTGATAGATGGAGTAGTACAGGAGGTGGAAGAAGTAGAACTTCAAAGAGACCTGCCGCTACAAAAAA
GGCCGGACAAGCAAAGAAGAAAAAGGACTACAAAGATCACGATGGAGATTATAAGGATCACGATATAGAT
TACAAAGATGATGATGATAAAGTTTCAAAAGGTGAAGAAGATAATATGGCAATTATTAAAGAATTTATGA
GATTTAAAGTTCATATGGAAGGTTCAGTTAATGGTCATGAATTTGAAATTGAAGGTGAAGGTGAAGGTAG
ACCATATGAAGGTACACAAACAGCAAAATTAAAAGTTACAAAAGGTGGTCCATTACCATTTGCATGGGAT
ATTTTATCACCACAATTTATGTATGGTTCAAAAGCATATGTTAAACATCCAGCAGATATTCCAGATTATT
TAAAATTATCATTTCCAGAAGGTTTTAAATGGGAAAGAGTTATGAATTTTGAAGATGGTGGTGTTGTTAC
AGTTACACAAGATTCATCATTACAAGATGGTGAATTTATTTATAAAGTTAAATTAAGAGGTACAAATTTT
CCATCAGATGGTCCAGTTATGCAAAAGAAAACAATGGGTTGGGAAGCATCATCAGAAAGAATGTATCCAG
AAGATGGTGCATTAAAAGGTGAAATTAAACAAAGATTAAAATTAAAAGATGGTGGTCATTATGATGCAGA
AGTTAAAACAACATATAAAGCAAAAAAACCAGTTCAATTACCAGGTGCATATAATGTTAATATTAAATTA
GATATTACATCACATAATGAAGATTATACAATTGTTGAACAATATGAAAGAGCAGAAGGTAGACATTCAA
CAGGTGGTATGGATGAATTATATAAATACCCATACGATGTACCTGATTATGCTGGTGGTTCTGGTGCTAC
AAATTTCTCTTTGTTAAAGCAAGCTGGAGATGTTGAAGAAAATCCTGGACCTTCTAGTGGACCTAGTGGA
TCTAGTTCTTGAATTATTTAATAAATAATAAAAAAACAAATTGTTGTAATAATCTAATATTTTCTTTTTT
TTTTAATTTTTTTTTTTTAAATCTTAATAATTATTAAGTTATTTTAATTTTTTTTTTTTTTTTTTTTTTT
TTTTTTTTTTTTTTTCTATCAAAAAAATCAAATATATTTAAAAAATTTATTATTTACAGATACATTTTGA
ATGGTGAAGATAAATATATGCATTAGATGTAAAACAGCCAAAGAGTATGAAAATCAAAAAGATACTGGGC
CTCATGGGCCTTCCGCTCACTGCCCGCTTTCCAGTCGGGAAACCTGTCGTGCCAGCTGCATTAACATGGT
CATAGCTGTTTCCTTGCGTATTGGGCGCTCTCCGCTTCCTCGCTCACTGACTCGCTGCGCTCGGTCGTTC
GGGTAAAGCCTGGGGTGCCTAATGAGCAAAAGGCCAGCAAAAGGCCAGGAACCGTAAAAAGGCCGCGTTG
CTGGCGTTTTTCCATAGGCTCCGCCCCCCTGACGAGCATCACAAAAATCGACGCTCAAGTCAGAGGTGGC
GAAACCCGACAGGACTATAAAGATACCAGGCGTTTCCCCCTGGAAGCTCCCTCGTGCGCTCTCCTGTTCC
GACCCTGCCGCTTACCGGATACCTGTCCGCCTTTCTCCCTTCGGGAAGCGTGGCGCTTTCTCATAGCTCA
CGCTGTAGGTATCTCAGTTCGGTGTAGGTCGTTCGCTCCAAGCTGGGCTGTGTGCACGAACCCCCCGTTC
AGCCCGACCGCTGCGCCTTATCCGGTAACTATCGTCTTGAGTCCAACCCGGTAAGACACGACTTATCGCC
ACTGGCAGCAGCCACTGGTAACAGGATTAGCAGAGCGAGGTATGTAGGCGGTGCTACAGAGTTCTTGAAG
TGGTGGCCTAACTACGGCTACACTAGAAGAACAGTATTTGGTATCTGCGCTCTGCTGAAGCCAGTTACCT
TCGGAAAAAGAGTTGGTAGCTCTTGATCCGGCAAACAAACCACCGCTGGTAGCGGTGGTTTTTTTGTTTG
CAAGCAGCAGATTACGCGCAGAAAAAAAGGATCTCAAGAAGATCCTTTGATCTTTTCTACGGGGTCTGAC
GCTCAGTGGAACGAAAACTCACGTTAAGGGATTTTGGTCATGAGATTATCAAAAAGGATCTTCACCTAGA
TCCTTTTAAATTAAAAATGAAGTTTTAAATCAATCTAAAGTATATATGAGTAAACTTGGTCTGACAGTTA
CCAATGCTTAATCAGTGAGGCACCTATCTCAGCGATCTGTCTATTTCGTTCATCCATAGTTGCCTGACTC
CCCGTCGTGTAGATAACTACGATACGGGAGGGCTTACCATCTGGCCCCAGTGCTGCAATGATACCGCGAG
AACCACGCTCACCGGCTCCAGATTTATCAGCAATAAACCAGCCAGCCGGAAGGGCCGAGCGCAGAAGTGG
TCCTGCAACTTTATCCGCCTCCATCCAGTCTATTAATTGTTGCCGGGAAGCTAGAGTAAGTAGTTCGCCA
GTTAATAGTTTGCGCAACGTTGTTGCCATTGCTACAGGCATCGTGGTGTCACGCTCGTCGTTTGGTATGG
CTTCATTCAGCTCCGGTTCCCAACGATCAAGGCGAGTTACATGATCCCCCATGTTGTGCAAAAAAGCGGT
TAGCTCCTTCGGTCCTCCGATCGTTGTCAGAAGTAAGTTGGCCGCAGTGTTATCACTCATGGTTATGGCA
GCACTGCATAATTCTCTTACTGTCATGCCATCCGTAAGATGCTTTTCTGTGACTGGTGAGTACTCAACCA
AGTCATTCTGAGAATAGTGTATGCGGCGACCGAGTTGCTCTTGCCCGGCGTCAATACGGGATAATACCGC
GCCACATAGCAGAACTTTAAAAGTGCTCATCATTGGAAAACGTTCTTCGGGGCGAAAACTCTCAAGGATC
TTACCGCTGTTGAGATCCAGTTCGATGTAACCCACTCGTGCACCCAACTGATCTTCAGCATCTTTTACTT
TCACCAGCGTTTCTGGGTGAGCAAAAACAGGAAGGCAAAATGCCGCAAAAAAGGGAATAAGGGCGACACG
GAAATGTTGAATACTCATACTCTTCCTTTTTCAATATTATTGAAGCATTTATCAGGGTTATTGTCTCATG
AGCGGATACATATTTGAATGTATTTAGAAAAATAAACAAATAGGGGTTCCGCGCACATTTCCCCGAAAAG
TGCCAC
Features (pLannotate 1.2.2; 10 found; start..end, strand, type, name):
      3..134     -  rep_origin     M13 ori (fragment): M13 bacteriophage origin of replication; arrow indicates direction of (+) strand synthesis
    155..311     -  CDS            lacZα (fragment): LacZα fragment of β-galactosidase; lacZ fragment
    320..338     +  promoter       T7 promoter: promoter for bacteriophage T7 RNA polymerase
    558..580     +  CDS            2xFLAG (fragment): two tandem FLAG® epitope tags
    582..1286    +  CDS            mCherry: mCherry is a basic (constitutively fluorescent) red fluorescent protein published in 2004, derived from Discosoma sp.. It is reported to be a very rapidly-maturing monomer with low acid sensitivity.
   1697..1744    -  CDS            lacI (fragment): lac repressor; lacI; The lac repressor binds to the lac operator to inhibit transcription in E. coli. This inhibition can be relieved by adding lactose or isopropyl-β-D-thiogalactopyranoside (IPTG).
   1781..1821    -  rep_origin     RSF ori (fragment): Plasmids containing the RSF 1030 origin of replication can be propagated in E. coli cells that contain additional plasmids with compatible origins.
   1899..2487    -  rep_origin     ori: high-copy-number ColE1/pMB1/pBR322/pUC origin of replication
   2658..3518    -  CDS            AmpR: β-lactamase; bla; confers resistance to ampicillin, carbenicillin, and related antibiotics
   3519..3623    -  promoter       AmpR promoter: bla
