[The description below was written by a language model from this plasmid's Addgene catalogue record and pLannotate feature annotations shown in this document.]
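Description:
pMG008_mCherry_P2A is a small (about 3.6 kb) bacterial cloning plasmid that stores a synthetic mCherry-P2A reporter module codon optimized for Dictyostelid species (social amoebae). The catalogue lists the backbone as pcDNA3.1. However, the stated backbone size of roughly 2.3 kb and the annotated features (fragments of lacZα and an M13 origin, a T7 promoter, a pUC-type origin and AmpR) look more like a minimal gene-synthesis cloning vector than a mammalian expression plasmid. No CMV promoter, polyadenylation signal or eukaryotic selection marker is annotated. The plasmid is maintained in E. coli at high copy through the ColE1/pUC origin and selected with ampicillin via β-lactamase expressed from its own promoter. The short lacI and RSF ori hits are small fragments and are probably not functional elements.

The insert was made by gene synthesis and sits downstream of the T7 promoter, which also serves as the sequencing primer site. According to the record, the red fluorescent protein mCherry carries an SV40 NLS, a nucleoplasmin NLS and a 3xFLAG tag at its N-terminus, and an HA tag at its C-terminus, along with a P2A peptide. The feature table detects only the mCherry coding sequence and a partial FLAG match immediately upstream, likely because the recoded sequence differs from reference annotations. The two nuclear localization signals should direct the reporter to the nucleus, and the epitope tags allow antibody detection. The P2A "self-cleaving" sequence lets mCherry be co-translated with an adjoining protein from one open reading frame and then separated from it. No Dictyostelid promoter, terminator or selection cassette is recorded, so the plasmid appears to serve as a source part for building expression constructs rather than as a ready-to-use amoeba expression vector.
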