Addgene plasmid #237216: pMG008_mCherry_P2A
Purpose: Fluorescent reporter codon optimized for Dictyostelid species
Depositing lab: Jordi van Gestel. Depositing organization: European Molecular Biology Laboratory (EMBL), Heidelberg.
Backbone
  Vector backbone: pcDNA3.1
  Backbone size w/o insert (bp): 2341
  Total vector size (bp): 3646
  Vector type: Cloning
Growth in bacteria
  Bacterial resistance: Ampicillin, 100 μg/mL
  Growth temperature: 37°C
  Growth strain: DH5alpha
  Copy number: High Copy
Gene/Insert
  Gene/Insert name: mCherry-P2A
  Species: Synthetic
  Tag / fusion protein: SV40-NLS (N terminal on insert); nuleoplasmin NLS (N terminal on insert); 3xFLAG-tag (N terminal on insert); HA-tag (C terminal on insert)
  Cloning method: Gene Synthesis
  Sequencing primers: 5′ TAATACGACTCACTATAGGG
Terms and licenses: Academic/Nonprofit Terms; Industry Terms: Not Available to Industry
How to cite: pMG008_mCherry_P2A was a gift from Jordi van Gestel (Addgene plasmid # 237216 ; http://n2t.net/addgene:237216 ; RRID:Addgene_237216)
